Addgene plasmid #111088: pET-pro-siRNA-V2-LMNA
Purpose: pET-pro-siRNA-V2 based plasmid for production of recombinant siRNAs (pro-siRNAs) against human Lamin A/C gene.
Depositing lab: Linfeng HUANG. Depositing organization: City University of Hong Kong. Publication: Milligram scale production of potent recombinant small interfering RNAs in Escherichia coli. Kaur G, Cheung HC, Xu W, Wong JV, Chan FF, Li Y, McReynolds L, Huang L. Biotechnol Bioeng. 2018 Jun 5. doi: 10.1002/bit.26740. PubMed 29873060.
Backbone
  Vector backbone: pET-30a based pET-pro-siRNA-V2
  Vector type: Bacterial Expression
Growth in bacteria
  Bacterial resistance: Kanamycin, 50 μg/mL
  Growth temperature: 30°C
  Growth strain: NEB Stable
  Copy number: Unknown
Gene/Insert
  Gene/Insert name: Lamin A/C (alt name: LMNA)
  gRNA/shRNA sequence: LMNA
  Species: H. sapiens (human)
  Entrez Gene: LMNA (a.k.a. CDCD1, CDDC, CMD1A, CMT2B1, EMD2, FPL, FPLD, FPLD2, HGPS, IDC, LDP1, LFP, LGMD1B, LMN1, LMNC, LMNL1, MADA, PRO1)
Terms and licenses: Academic/Nonprofit Terms; Industry Terms: Not Available to Industry
Depositor comments: Depositor notes that screening of multiple colonies for correct insert may be required.
How to cite: pET-pro-siRNA-V2-LMNA was a gift from Linfeng HUANG (Addgene plasmid # 111088 ; http://n2t.net/addgene:111088 ; RRID:Addgene_111088)
