[The description below was written by a language model from this plasmid's Addgene catalogue record and pLannotate feature annotations shown in this document.]
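Description:
pET-pro-siRNA-V2-LMNA is a bacterial expression plasmid of about 7.6 kb, built on the pET-30a-derived pET-pro-siRNA-V2 backbone, for making recombinant siRNAs ("pro-siRNAs") against human Lamin A/C (LMNA) in E. coli. It is selected with kanamycin through an aph(3')-Ia resistance gene. It replicates from a ColE1/pMB1-type origin accompanied by the pBR322 bom region and rop, which normally holds copy number down, although the record lists copy number as unknown. An f1 origin, a lacI repressor gene with its own promoter, and remnant tetracycline-resistance fragments from the pET lineage are also present.

The payload has two functional parts. A T7 promoter with a lac operator and the T7 gene 10 ribosome binding site precedes coding sequences for the tomato bushy stunt virus p19 protein and E. coli RNase III (rnc), which lie directly adjacent to one another. This arrangement implies IPTG-inducible expression in a host that supplies T7 RNA polymerase. Downstream, two LMNA fragments of roughly 520 to 540 bp sit in opposite orientations as an inverted repeat, flanked by two convergent T7 promoters, so transcription should yield LMNA double-stranded or hairpin RNA. RNase III cleaves double-stranded RNA into short duplexes, and p19 binds siRNA-sized duplexes with high affinity and length selectivity, which captures and stabilises them. A short His-tag fragment, a fragment of a T7 gene 10B-derived solubility tag and a T7 terminator follow the repeat; the table does not show which protein, if any, carries the tag.

The associated work concerns milligram-scale pro-siRNA production. The depositor notes that several colonies may need to be screened for the correct insert, which is consistent with the instability of inverted repeats.
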