Features (pLannotate 1.2.2; 24 found; start..end, strand, type, name):
      1..23      +  RBS            RBS: efficient ribosome binding site from bacteriophage T7 gene 10 (Olins and Rangwala, 1989)
     52..564     +  CDS            P19_TBSVC: Experimental evidence at protein level: Swiss-Prot protein existence level 1. Acts as a suppressor of RNA-mediated gene silencing, also known as post-transcriptional gene silencing (PTGS), a mechanism of plant viral defense that limits the accumulation of viral RNAs. Binds to short interfering RNAs (siRNAs) with high affinity. Acts as a molecular caliper to specifically select siRNAs based on the length of the duplex region of the RNA (By similarity). From Tomato bushy stunt virus (strain Cherry) (TBSV).
    570..1247    +  CDS            rnc: RNC_ECO57 - Experimental evidence at protein level: Swiss-Prot protein existence level 1. Digests double-stranded RNA. Involved in the processing of primary rRNA transcript to yield the immediate precursors to the large and small rRNAs (23S and 16S). Processes some mRNAs, and tRNAs when they are encoded in the rRNA operon. Processes pre-crRNA and tracrRNA of type II CRISPR loci if present in the organism (By similarity). Involved in degradation of type I toxin-antitoxin system duplex RNAs (PubMed:24203704). From Escherichia coli O157:H7.
   1254..1272    +  promoter       T7 promoter: promoter for bacteriophage T7 RNA polymerase
   1287..1808    +  CDS            LMNA (fragment): LMNA_HUMAN - Also known as LMN1. Experimental evidence at protein level: Swiss-Prot protein existence level 1. Prelamin-A/C can accelerate smooth muscle cell senescence. It acts to disrupt mitosis and induce DNA damage in vascular smooth muscle cells (VSMCs), leading to mitotic failure, genomic instability, and premature senescence. From Homo sapiens (Human).
   1853..2389    -  CDS            LMNA (fragment): LMNA_HUMAN - Also known as LMN1. Experimental evidence at protein level: Swiss-Prot protein existence level 1. Prelamin-A/C can accelerate smooth muscle cell senescence. It acts to disrupt mitosis and induce DNA damage in vascular smooth muscle cells (VSMCs), leading to mitotic failure, genomic instability, and premature senescence. From Homo sapiens (Human).
   2385..2403    -  promoter       T7 promoter: promoter for bacteriophage T7 RNA polymerase
   2410..2427    +  CDS            9xHis (fragment): 9xHis affinity tag
   2437..2486    +  CDS            SET1 (fragment): solubility-enhancement tag derived from T7 phage gene 10B
   2494..2541    +  terminator     T7 terminator: transcription terminator for bacteriophage T7 RNA polymerase
   2578..3006    +  rep_origin     f1 ori (sequence partly withheld): f1 bacteriophage origin of replication; arrow indicates direction of (+) strand synthesis
   3059..3116    +  promoter       AmpR promoter (fragment): bla
   3125..3940    -  CDS            KanR: aminoglycoside phosphotransferase; aph(3')-Ia; confers resistance to kanamycin in bacteria or G418 (Geneticin®) in eukaryotes
   4062..4650    +  rep_origin     ori: high-copy-number ColE1/pMB1/pBR322/pUC origin of replication
   4836..4975    -  misc_feature   bom: basis of mobility region from pBR322
   5077..5268    -  CDS            rop: Rop protein, which maintains plasmids at low copy number; rop
   5285..5665    +  CDS            YPB1_ECOLX: Protein predicted: Swiss-Prot protein existence level 4. From Escherichia coli.
   5737..6028    -  CDS            TcR (fragment): tetracycline efflux protein; tet; confers resistance to tetracycline
   6043..6064    -  protein_bind   CAP binding site: CAP binding activates transcription in the presence of cAMP. E. coli catabolite activator protein
   6077..7159    -  CDS            lacI: lac repressor; lacI; The lac repressor binds to the lac operator to inhibit transcription in E. coli. This inhibition can be relieved by adding lactose or isopropyl-β-D-thiogalactopyranoside (IPTG).
   7160..7237    -  promoter       lacI promoter: lacI
   7245..7524    -  CDS            TcR (fragment): tetracycline efflux protein; tet; confers resistance to tetracycline
   7550..7568    +  promoter       T7 promoter: promoter for bacteriophage T7 RNA polymerase
   7569..7593    +  protein_bind   lac operator: The lac repressor binds to the lac operator to inhibit transcription in E. coli. This inhibition can be relieved by adding lactose or isopropyl-β-D-thiogalactopyranoside (IPTG). lac repressor encoded by lacI
>Addgene plasmid #111088 | pET-pro-siRNA-V2-LMNA | addgene full sequence | sequence record 237311 | Addgene NGS Result
TTTGTTTAACTTTAAGAAGGAGATATACATATGCATCATCACCACCATCACGAACGTGCAATCCAGGGCA
ACGACGCCCGTGAACAGGCCAACAGCGAACGCTGGGATGGTGGCAGCGGCGGTACAACCAGCCCTTTTAA
ACTGCCGGACGAAAGCCCGAGTTGGACCGAATGGCGCCTGCATAACGATGAGACCAACAGCAACCAGGAC
AACCCGCTGGGTTTTAAAGAAAGCTGGGGCTTCGGCAAAGTGGTGTTCAAGCGCTATCTGCGCTACGATC
GTACCGAAGCCAGCCTGCATCGCGTTCTGGGTAGCTGGACCGGTGACAGCGTGAATTATGCCGCCAGCCG
TTTTTTCGGCTTCGATCAGATCGGCTGCACCTACAGCATTCGCTTCCGCGGTGTGAGCATTACCGTTAGC
GGCGGTAGCCGTACACTGCAGCACCTGTGTGAAATGGCCATTCGCAGTAAGCAAGAGCTGCTGCAGCTGG
CCCCGATTGAGGTGGAAAGTAATGTGAGCCGTGGCTGTCCGGAGGGCACCCAAACCTTCGAAAAAGAGAG
TGAGTAATGATGAACCCCATCGTAATTAATCGGCTTCAACGGAAGCTGGGCTACACTTTTAATCATCAGG
AACTGTTGCAGCAGGCATTAACTCATCGTAGTGCCAGCAGTAAACATAACGAGCGTTTAGAATTTTTAGG
CGACTCTATTCTGAGCTACGTTATCGCCAATGCGCTTTATCACCGTTTCCCTCGTGTGGATGAAGGCGAT
ATGAGCCGGATGCGCGCCACGCTGGTCCGTGGCAATACGCTGGCGGAACTGGCGCGCGAATTTGAGTTAG
GCGAGTGCTTACGTTTAGGGCCAGGTGAACTTAAAAGCGGTGGATTTCGTCGTGAGTCAATTCTCGCCGA
CACCGTCGAAGCATTAATTGGTGGCGTATTCCTCGACAGTGATATTCAAACCGTCGAGAAATTAATCCTC
AACTGGTATCAAACTCGTTTGGACGAAATTAGCCCAGGCGATAAACAAAAAGATCCGAAAACGCGCTTGC
AAGAATATTTGCAGGGTCGCCATCTGCCGCTGCCGACTTATCTGGTAGTCCAGGTACGTGGCGAAGCGCA
CGATCAGGAATTTACTATCCACTGCCAGGTCAGCGGCCTGAGTGAACCGGTGGTTGGCACAGGTTCAAGC
CGTCGTAAGGCTGAGCAGGCTGCCGCCGAACAGGCGTTGAAAAAACTGGAGCTGGAATGAATCTAATACG
ACTCACTATAGGTGAGCTCCAAGACCAAGACCCTTGACTCAGTAGCCAAGGAGCGCGCCCGCCTGCAGCT
GGAGCTGAGCAAAGTGCGTGAGGAGTTTAAGGAGCTGAAAGCGCGCAATACCAAGAAGGAGGGTGACCTG
ATAGCTGCTCAGGCTCGGCTGAAGGACCTGGAGGCTCTGCTGAACTCCAAGGAGGCCGCACTGAGCACTG
CTCTCAGTGAGAAGCGCACGCTGGAGGGCGAGCTGCATGATCTGCGGGGCCAGGTGGCCAAGCTTGAGGC
AGCCCTAGGTGAGGCCAAGAAGCAACTTCAGGATGAGATGCTGCGGCGGGTGGATGCTGAGAACAGGCTG
CAGACCATGAAGGAGGAACTGGACTTCCAGAAGAACATCTACAGTGAGGAGCTGCGTGAGACCAAGCGCC
GTCATGAGACCCGACTGGTGGAGATTGACAATGGGAAGCAGCGTGAGTTTGAGAGCCGGCTGGCGGATGC
GCTGCAGGAACTGCGGGCCCAGCATGAGGACCAGGTGGAGCAGTATAAGAAGGAGCTGCTCGAGTCTAGA
GGGCCCGTTTAAACCCGCTGATCAGCGTCGACCAGCTCCTTCTTATACTGCTCCACCTGGTCCTCATGCT
GGGCCCGCAGTTCCTGCAGCGCATCCGCCAGCCGGCTCTCAAACTCACGCTGCTTCCCATTGTCAATCTC
CACCAGTCGGGTCTCATGACGGCGCTTGGTCTCACGCAGCTCCTCACTGTAGATGTTCTTCTGGAAGTCC
AGTTCCTCCTTCATGGTCTGCAGCCTGTTCTCAGCATCCACCCGCCGCAGCATCTCATCCTGAAGTTGCT
TCTTGGCCTCACCTAGGGCTGCCTCAAGCTTGGCCACCTGGCCCCGCAGATCATGCAGCTCGCCCTCCAG
CGTGCGCTTCTCACTGAGAGCAGTGCTCAGTGCGGCCTCCTTGGAGTTCAGCAGAGCCTCCAGGTCCTTC
AGCCGAGCCTGAGCAGCTATCAGGTCACCCTCCTTCTTGGTATTGCGCGCTTTCAGCTCCTTAAACTCCT
CACGCACTTTGCTCAGCTCCAGCTGCAGGCGGGCGCGCTCCTTGGCTACTGAGTCAAGGGTCTTGGCGGC
CGCCCCTATAGTGAGTCGTATTAGTCGAGCACCACCACCACCACCACTGAGATCCGGCTGCTAACAAAGC
CCGAAAGGAAGCTGAGTTGGCTGCTGCCACCGCTGAGCAATAACTAGCATAACCCCTTGGGGCCTCTAAA
CGGGTCTTGAGGGGTTTTTTGCTGAAAGGAGGAACTATATCCGGATTGGCGAATGGG
[124 nt withheld, positions 2578-2701]
C
[91 nt withheld, positions 2703-2793]
A
[49 nt withheld, positions 2795-2843]
CCTTTGACGTTGGAGTCCACGTTCTTT
[37 nt withheld, positions 2871-2907]
ACCCTATCTCGGTCTATTCTTTTGATTTATAAGGGATTTTGCCGATTTCGGCCTATTGGTTAAAAAATGA
GCTGATTTAACAAAAATTTAACGCGAATTTTAACAAAATATTAACGCTTACAATTTAGGTGGCACTTTTC
GGGGAAATGTGCGCGGAACCCCTATTTGTTTATTTTTCTAAATACATTCAAATATGTATCCGCTCATGAA
TTAATTCTTAGAAAAACTCATCGAGCATCAAATGAAACTGCAATTTATTCATATCAGGATTATCAATACC
ATATTTTTGAAAAAGCCGTTTCTGTAATGAAGGAGAAAACTCACCGAGGCAGTTCCATAGGATGGCAAGA
TCCTGGTATCGGTCTGCGATTCCGACTCGTCCAACATCAATACAACCTATTAATTTCCCCTCGTCAAAAA
TAAGGTTATCAAGTGAGAAATCACCATGAGTGACGACTGAATCCGGTGAGAATGGCAAAAGTTTATGCAT
TTCTTTCCAGACTTGTTCAACAGGCCAGCCATTACGCTCGTCATCAAAATCACTCGCATCAACCAAACCG
TTATTCATTCGTGATTGCGCCTGAGCGAGACGAAATACGCGATCGCTGTTAAAAGGACAATTACAAACAG
GAATCGAATGCAACCGGCGCAGGAACACTGCCAGCGCATCAACAATATTTTCACCTGAATCAGGATATTC
TTCTAATACCTGGAATGCTGTTTTCCCGGGGATCGCAGTGGTGAGTAACCATGCATCATCAGGAGTACGG
ATAAAATGCTTGATGGTCGGAAGAGGCATAAATTCCGTCAGCCAGTTTAGTCTGACCATCTCATCTGTAA
CATCATTGGCAACGCTACCTTTGCCATGTTTCAGAAACAACTCTGGCGCATCGGGCTTCCCATACAATCG
ATAGATTGTCGCACCTGATTGCCCGACATTATCGCGAGCCCATTTATACCCATATAAATCAGCATCCATG
TTGGAATTTAATCGCGGCCTAGAGCAAGACGTTTCCCGTTGAATATGGCTCATAACACCCCTTGTATTAC
TGTTTATGTAAGCAGACAGTTTTATTGTTCATGACCAAAATCCCTTAACGTGAGTTTTCGTTCCACTGAG
CGTCAGACCCCGTAGAAAAGATCAAAGGATCTTCTTGAGATCCTTTTTTTCTGCGCGTAATCTGCTGCTT
GCAAACAAAAAAACCACCGCTACCAGCGGTGGTTTGTTTGCCGGATCAAGAGCTACCAACTCTTTTTCCG
AAGGTAACTGGCTTCAGCAGAGCGCAGATACCAAATACTGTCCTTCTAGTGTAGCCGTAGTTAGGCCACC
ACTTCAAGAACTCTGTAGCACCGCCTACATACCTCGCTCTGCTAATCCTGTTACCAGTGGCTGCTGCCAG
TGGCGATAAGTCGTGTCTTACCGGGTTGGACTCAAGACGATAGTTACCGGATAAGGCGCAGCGGTCGGGC
TGAACGGGGGGTTCGTGCACACAGCCCAGCTTGGAGCGAACGACCTACACCGAACTGAGATACCTACAGC
GTGAGCTATGAGAAAGCGCCACGCTTCCCGAAGGGAGAAAGGCGGACAGGTATCCGGTAAGCGGCAGGGT
CGGAACAGGAGAGCGCACGAGGGAGCTTCCAGGGGGAAACGCCTGGTATCTTTATAGTCCTGTCGGGTTT
CGCCACCTCTGACTTGAGCGTCGATTTTTGTGATGCTCGTCAGGGGGGCGGAGCCTATGGAAAAACGCCA
GCAACGCGGCCTTTTTACGGTTCCTGGCCTTTTGCTGGCCTTTTGCTCACATGTTCTTTCCTGCGTTATC
CCCTGATTCTGTGGATAACCGTATTACCGCCTTTGAGTGAGCTGATACCGCTCGCCGCAGCCGAACGACC
GAGCGCAGCGAGTCAGTGAGCGAGGAAGCGGAAGAGCGCCTGATGCGGTATTTTCTCCTTACGCATCTGT
GCGGTATTTCACACCGCAATGGTGCACTCTCAGTACAATCTGCTCTGATGCCGCATAGTTAAGCCAGTAT
ACACTCCGCTATCGCTACGTGACTGGGTCATGGCTGCGCCCCGACACCCGCCAACACCCGCTGACGCGCC
CTGACGGGCTTGTCTGCTCCCGGCATCCGCTTACAGACAAGCTGTGACCGTCTCCGGGAGCTGCATGTGT
CAGAGGTTTTCACCGTCATCACCGAAACGCGCGAGGCAGCTGCGGTAAAGCTCATCAGCGTGGTCGTGAA
GCGATTCACAGATGTCTGCCTGTTCATCCGCGTCCAGCTCGTTGAGTTTCTCCAGAAGCGTTAATGTCTG
GCTTCTGATAAAGCGGGCCATGTTAAGGGCGGTTTTTTCCTGTTTGGTCACTGATGCCTCCGTGTAAGGG
GGATTTCTGTTCATGGGGGTAATGATACCGATGAAACGAGAGAGGATGCTCACGATACGGGTTACTGATG
ATGAACATGCCCGGTTACTGGAACGTTGTGAGGGTAAACAACTGGCGGTATGGATGCGGCGGGACCAGAG
AAAAATCACTCAGGGTCAATGCCAGCGCTTCGTTAATACAGATGTAGGTGTTCCACAGGGTAGCCAGCAG
CATCCTGCGATGCAGATCCGGAACATAATGGTGCAGGGCGCTGACTTCCGCGTTTCCAGACTTTACGAAA
CACGGAAACCGAAGACCATTCATGTTGTTGCTCAGGTCGCAGACGTTTTGCAGCAGCAGTCGCTTCACGT
TCGCTCGCGTATCGGTGATTCATTCTGCTAACCAGTAAGGCAACCCCGCCAGCCTAGCCGGGTCCTCAAC
GACAGGAGCACGATCATGCGCACCCGTGGGGCCGCCATGCCGGCGATAATGGCCTGCTTCTCGCCGAAAC
GTTTGGTGGCGGGACCAGTGACGAAGGCTTGAGCGAGGGCGTGCAAGATTCCGAATACCGCAAGCGACAG
GCCGATCATCGTCGCGCTCCAGCGAAAGCGGTCCTCGCCGAAAATGACCCAGAGCGCTGCCGGCACCTGT
CCTACGAGTTGCATGATAAAGAAGACAGTCATAAGTGCGGCGACGATAGTCATGCCCCGCGCCCACCGGA
AGGAGCTGACTGGGTTGAAGGCTCTCAAGGGCATCGGTCGAGATCCCGGTGCCTAATGAGTGAGCTAACT
TACATTAATTGCGTTGCGCTCACTGCCCGCTTTCCAGTCGGGAAACCTGTCGTGCCAGCTGCATTAATGA
ATCGGCCAACGCGCGGGGAGAGGCGGTTTGCGTATTGGGCGCCAGGGTGGTTTTTCTTTTCACCAGTGAG
ACGGGCAACAGCTGATTGCCCTTCACCGCCTGGCCCTGAGAGAGTTGCAGCAAGCGGTCCACGCTGGTTT
GCCCCAGCAGGCGAAAATCCTGTTTGATGGTGGTTAACGGCGGGATATAACATGAGCTGTCTTCGGTATC
GTCGTATCCCACTACCGAGATGTCCGCACCAACGCGCAGCCCGGACTCGGTAATGGCGCGCATTGCGCCC
AGCGCCATCTGATCGTTGGCAACCAGCATCGCAGTGGGAACGATGCCCTCATTCAGCATTTGCATGGTTT
GTTGAAAACCGGACATGGCACTCCAGTCGCCTTCCCGTTCCGCTATCGGCTGAATTTGATTGCGAGTGAG
ATATTTATGCCAGCCAGCCAGACGCAGACGCGCCGAGACAGAACTTAATGGGCCCGCTAACAGCGCGATT
TGCTGGTGACCCAATGCGACCAGATGCTCCACGCCCAGTCGCGTACCGTCTTCATGGGAGAAAATAATAC
TGTTGATGGGTGTCTGGTCAGAGACATCAAGAAATAACGCCGGAACATTAGTGCAGGCAGCTTCCACAGC
AATGGCATCCTGGTCATCCAGCGGATAGTTAATGATCAGCCCACTGACGCGTTGCGCGAGAAGATTGTGC
ACCGCCGCTTTACAGGCTTCGACGCCGCTTCGTTCTACCATCGACACCACCACGCTGGCACCCAGTTGAT
CGGCGCGAGATTTAATCGCCGCGACAATTTGCGACGGCGCGTGCAGGGCCAGACTGGAGGTGGCAACGCC
AATCAGCAACGACTGTTTGCCCGCCAGTTGTTGTGCCACGCGGTTGGGAATGTAATTCAGCTCCGCCATC
GCCGCTTCCACTTTTTCCCGCGTTTTCGCAGAAACGTGGCTGGCCTGGTTCACCACGCGGGAAACGGTCT
GATAAGAGACACCGGCATACTCTGCGACATCGTATAACGTTACTGGTTTCACATTCACCACCCTGAATTG
ACTCTCTTCCGGGCGCTATCATGCCATACCGCGAAAGGTTTTGCGCCATTCGATGGTGTCCGGGATCTCG
ACGCTCTCCCTTATGCGACTCCTGCATTAGGAAGCAGCCCAGTAGTAGGTTGAGGCCGTTGAGCACCGCC
GCCGCAAGGAATGGTGCATGCAAGGAGATGGCGCCCAACAGTCCCCCGGCCACGGGGCCTGCCACCATAC
CCACGCCGAAACAAGCGCTCATGAGCCCGAAGTGGCGAGCCCGATCTTCCCCATCGGTGATGTCGGCGAT
ATAGGCGCCAGCAACCGCACCTGTGGCGCCGGTGATGCCGGCCACGATGCGTCCGGCGTAGAGGATCGAG
ATCGATCTCGATCCCGCGAAATTAATACGACTCACTATAGGGGAATTGTGAGCGGATAACAATTCCCCTC
TAGAAATAAT
