>Addgene plasmid #111088 | pET-pro-siRNA-V2-LMNA | depositor partial sequence | sequence record 208917 | Target sequence of LMNA for generating pro-siRNAs
CAAGACCCTTGACTCAGTAGCCAAGGAGCGCGCCCGCCTGCAGCTGGAGCTGAGCAAAGTGCGTGAGGAG
TTTAAGGAGCTGAAAGCGCGCAATACCAAGAAGGAGGGTGACCTGATAGCTGCTCAGGCTCGGCTGAAGG
ACCTGGAGGCTCTGCTGAACTCCAAGGAGGCCGCACTGAGCACTGCTCTCAGTGAGAAGCGCACGCTGGA
GGGCGAGCTGCATGATCTGCGGGGCCAGGTGGCCAAGCTTGAGGCAGCCCTAGGTGAGGCCAAGAAGCAA
CTTCAGGATGAGATGCTGCGGCGGGTGGATGCTGAGAACAGGCTGCAGACCATGAAGGAGGAACTGGACT
TCCAGAAGAACATCTACAGTGAGGAGCTGCGTGAGACCAAGCGCCGTCATGAGACCCGACTGGTGGAGAT
TGACAATGGGAAGCAGCGTGAGTTTGAGAGCCGGCTGGCGGATGCGCTGCAGGAACTGCGGGCCCAGCAT
GAGGACCAGGTGGAGCAGTATAAGAAGGAGCTG
